>Addgene plasmid #42182 | Venus-G protein Beta2 in pcDNA3.1 | depositor partial sequence | sequence record 56964 | Venus Beta 2
NNNNGNGGGGNGTGGGGTTAACTTAAGCTTGGTACCGAGCTCGGATCCACCATGGACAAGCAGAAGAACG
GCATCAAGGCCAACTTCAAGATCCGCCACAACATCGAGGACGGCGGCGTGCAGCTCGCCGACCACTACCA
GCAGAACACCCCCATCGGCGACGGCCCCGTGCTGCTGCCCGACAACCACTACCTGAGCTACCAGTCCAAA
CTGAGCAAAGACCCCAACGAGAAGCGCGATCACATGGTCCTGCTGGAGTTCGTGACCGCCGCCGGGATCA
CTCTCGGCATGGACGAGCTGTACAAGGGCGGATCCGGGGGAGGGAGTGAGCTGGAGCAACTGAGACAGGA
GGCCGAGCAGCTCCGGAACCAGATCCGGGATGCCCGAAAAGCATGTGGGGACTCAACACTGACCCAGATC
ACAGCTGGGCTGGACCCAGTGGGGAGAATCCAGATGAGGACCCGGAGGACCCTCCGTGGGCACCTGGCAA
AGATCTATGCCATGCACTGGGGGACCGACTCAAGGCTGCTGGTCAGCGCCTCCCAGGATGGGAAGCTCAT
CATCTGGGACAGCTACACCACCAACAAGGTCCACGCCATCCCGCTGCGCTCCTCCTGGGTAATGACCTGT
GCCTACGCGCCCTCAGGGAACTTTGTGGCCTGTGGGGGGTTGGACAACATCTGCTCCATCTACAGCCTCA
AGACCCGCGAGGGCAACGTCAGGGTCAGCCGGGAGCTGCCTGGCCACACTGGGTACCTGTCGTGTTGCCG
CTTCCTGGATGACAACCAAATCATCACCAGCTCTGGGGATACCACCTGTGCCCTGTGGGACATTGAGACA
GGCCAGCAGACAGTGGGTTTTGCTGGACACAGTGGGGATGTGATGTCCCTGTCCCTGGCCCCCGATGGCC
GCACGTTTGTGTCAGGCGCCTGTGATGCCTCTATCAAGCTGTGGGACGTGCGGGATTCCATGTGCCGACA
GACCTTCATCGGCCATGAATCCGACATCAATGCAGTGGCTTTCTTCCCCAACGGCTACGCCTTCACCACC
GGCTCTGACGACGCCACGTGCCGCCTCTTCGACCTGCGGGCCGATCAGGAGCTCCTCATGTACTCCCATG
ACAACATCATCTGTGGCATCACCTCTGTTGCCTTCTCGCGCAGCGGACGGCTGCTGCTCGCTGGCTACGA
CGACTTCAACTGCAACATCTGGGATGCCATGAAGGGCGACCGTGCAGGAGTCCTCGCTGGCCACGACAAC
CGCGTGAGCTGCCTCGGGGTCACCGACGATGGCATGGCTGTGGCCACGGGCTCCTGGGACTCATTCCTCA
AGATCTGGAACTAACTCGAGTCTAGAGGGCCGGGTTAAACCCGCTGATCAGCCTTGANTTNCCCCANNTT
NNNN
