>Addgene plasmid #42182 | Venus-G protein Beta2 in pcDNA3.1 | addgene partial sequence | sequence record 61222 | EGFP-C 5'-CATGGTCCTGCTGGAGTTCGTG-3'
TCTCGGCATGGACGAGCTGTACAAGGGCGGATCCGGGGGAGGGAGTGAGCTGGAGCAACTGAGACAGGAG
GCCGAGCAGCTCCGGAACCAGATCCGGGATGCCCGAAAAGCATGTGGGGACTCAACACTGACCCAGATCA
CAGCTGGGCTGGACCCAGTGGGGAGAATCCAGATGAGGACCCGGAGGACCCTCCGTGGGCACCTGGCAAA
GATCTATGCCATGCACTGGGGGACCGACTCAAGGCTGCTGGTCAGCGCCTCCCAGGATGGGAAGCTCATC
ATCTGGGACAGCTACACCACCAACAAGGTCCACGCCATCCCGCTGCGCTCCTCCTGGGTAATGACCTGTG
CCTACGCGCCCTCAGGGAACTTTGTGGCCTGTGGGGGGTTGGACAACATCTGCTCCATCTACAGCCTCAA
GACCCGCGAGGGCAACGTCAGGGTCAGCCGGGAGCTGCCTGGCCACACTGGGTACCTGTCGTGTTGCCGC
TTCCTGGATGACAACCAAATCATCACCAGCTCTGGGGATACCACCTGTGCCCTGTGGGACATTGAGACAG
GCCAGCAGACAGTGGGTTTTGCTGGACACAGTGGGGATGTGATGTCCCTGTCCCTGGCCCCCGATGGCCG
CACGTTTGTGTCAGGCGCCTGTGATGCCTCTATCAAGCTGTGGGACGTGCGGGATTCCATGTGCCGACAG
ACCTTCATCGGCCATGAATCCGACATCAATGCAGTGGCTTTCTTCCCCAACGGCTACGCCTTCACCACCG
GCTCTGACGACGCCACGTGCCGCCTCTTCGACCTGCGGGCCGATCAGGAGCTCCTCATGTACTCCCATGA
CAACATCATCTGTGGCATCACCTCTGTTGCT
