>Addgene plasmid #42182 | Venus-G protein Beta2 in pcDNA3.1 | addgene partial sequence | sequence record 61658 | CMV-F 5'-CGCAAATGGGCGGTAGGCGTG-3'
AGCAGAGCTCTCTGGCTAACTAGAGAACCCACTGCTTACTGGCTTATCGAAATTAATACGACTCACTATA
GGGAGACCCAAGCTGGCTAGCGTTTAAACTTAAGCTTGGTACCGAGCTCGGATCCACCATGGACAAGCAG
AAGAACGGCATCAAGGCCAACTTCAAGATCCGCCACAACATCGAGGACGGCGGCGTGCAGCTCGCCGACC
ACTACCAGCAGAACACCCCCATCGGCGACGGCCCCGTGCTGCTGCCCGACAACCACTACCTGAGCTACCA
GTCCAAACTGAGCAAAGACCCCAACGAGAAGCGCGATCACATGGTCCTGCTGGAGTTCGTGACCGCCGCC
GGGATCACTCTCGGCATGGACGAGCTGTACAAGGGCGGATCCGGGGGAGGGAGTGAGCTGGAGCAACTGA
GACAGGAGGCCGAGCAGCTCCGGAACCAGATCCGGGATGCCCGAAAAGCATGTGGGGACTCAACACTGAC
CCAGATCACAGCTGGGCTGGACCCAGTGGGGAGAATCCAGATGAGGACCCGGAGGACCCTCCGTGGGCAC
CTGGCAAAGATCTATGCCATGCACTGGGGGACCGACTCAAGGCTGCTGGTCAGCGCCTCCCAGGATGGGA
AGCTCATCATCTGGGACAGCTACACCACCAACAAGGTCCACGCCATCCCGCTGCGCTCCTCCTGGGTAAT
GACCTGTGCCTACGCGCCCTCAGGGAACTTTGTGGCCTGTGGGGGGGTTGGACAACATCTGCTCCATCTA
CAGCCTCAAGACCCGCGAGGGCAACGTCAGGGTCAGCCGGGAGCTGCCTGGCCACACTGGGTACCTGTCG
TGTTGCCGCTTCCTGGATGACAACCAAATCATCACCAGCTCTGGGGATACCACCTGTGCCCTG
