[The description below was written by a language model from this plasmid's Addgene catalogue record.]
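Description:
Venus-G protein Beta2 in pcDNA3.1 is a mammalian expression plasmid built on the Invitrogen pcDNA3.1 backbone, with a total size of about 6.7 kb. It is maintained in E. coli as a high-copy plasmid under ampicillin selection, and it carries a neomycin resistance marker so that transfected mammalian cells can be selected with G418 if stable expression is wanted. No feature table accompanies the record, so details of the origins of replication and other backbone elements are not individually documented here.

The payload is the human G protein beta 2 subunit (GNB2), cloned between KpnI and XhoI sites that both remain intact, and expressed from the CMV promoter for strong constitutive transcription in mammalian cells. The roughly 1.3 kb insert is fused at its N terminus not to full-length Venus but to a C-terminal fragment of the yellow fluorescent protein, residues 156–239. A fragment of this kind is not fluorescent on its own. It is the type of part used in bimolecular fluorescence complementation, where fluorescence is reconstituted only when a partner protein carrying the complementary N-terminal Venus fragment is brought into close proximity. The record does not name the intended partner, though the associated study concerns G protein beta-gamma complexes. That work examined how subunit-dependent membrane affinity governs translocation of beta-gamma dimers from the plasma membrane to intracellular membranes, so the construct is suited to live-cell imaging of defined beta 2-containing complexes. T7 and BGH priming sites flank the insert for sequence verification.
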