Addgene plasmid #42182: Venus-G protein Beta2 in pcDNA3.1
Depositing lab: Narasimhan Gautam. Depositing organization: Washington University in Saint Louis. Publication: G-protein signaling leverages subunit-dependent membrane affinity to differentially control betagamma translocation to intracellular membranes. O'Neill PR, Karunarathne WK, Kalyanaraman V, Silvius JR, Gautam N. Proc Natl Acad Sci U S A. 2012 Dec 18;109(51):E3568-77. doi: 10.1073/pnas.1205345109. Epub 2012 Dec 3. PubMed 23213235.
Backbone
  Vector backbone: pcDNA3.1
  Backbone manufacturer: Invitrogen
  Backbone size w/o insert (bp): 5428
  Total vector size (bp): 6721
  Vector type: Mammalian Expression
  Selectable markers: Neomycin (select with G418)
Growth in bacteria
  Bacterial resistance: Ampicillin, 100 μg/mL
  Growth temperature: 37°C
  Growth strain: DH5alpha
  Copy number: High Copy
Gene/Insert
  Gene/Insert name: G protein Beta 2 (alt name: GnB2)
  Species: H. sapiens (human)
  Insert size (bp): 1293
  GenBank ID: NM_005273.3
  Entrez Gene: GNB2 (a.k.a. HG2C1, SSS4, SSS4; NEDHYDF)
  Promoter: CMV
  Tag / fusion protein: Venus(156-239) (N terminal on insert)
  Cloning method: Restriction Enzyme; 5′ cloning site KpnI (not destroyed); 3′ cloning site XhoI (not destroyed)
  Sequencing primers: 5′ T7 primer; 3′ BGH primer
Terms and licenses: Academic/Nonprofit Terms; Industry Terms: Not Available to Industry
How to cite: Venus-G protein Beta2 in pcDNA3.1 was a gift from Narasimhan Gautam (Addgene plasmid # 42182 ; http://n2t.net/addgene:42182 ; RRID:Addgene_42182)
